>Addgene plasmid #46385 | pcDNA3.1 His-GFP-EWSR1-myc-His | addgene partial sequence | sequence record 67694 | BGH-rev 5'-TAGAAGGCACAGTCGAGG-3'
CGTTTAACTCAATGATGATGATGATGATGGTCGACGGCGCTATTCAGATCCTCTTCTGAGATGAGTTTTT
GTTCTAGAAAGCTTGGTACCGAGCTCGGATCCACTAGTCCAGTGTGGTGGAATTCGAAGGGCCGATCTCT
GCGCTCCTGACGGTGCTCGCCTTTATCCATTTTTCCAGGTCCTCCACGTCCTCCTCTTCTTCCTCCCATC
TGTTCCATCAAAGGTCCAGGGGGCCCCCCAGGGCCACCTCGTCTTCCTCCACCAAAGCCACCTCGGTCCA
TGCCCCGGCCACCACGGAAGCCACCTCTGTCTCCACCACGGCCACCTCTGAACATTCCACCGGGACCACC
ACGATCCATGAGGCCACCTCTTCCTCCCCGCATGCCACCAGGGCCACCTCTGCCACGATCACCACCCGGG
GGCGGAAAGGGTGGCGGGAGGAAGCCTTCAGGCTTTGGGGCCTTACACTGGTTGCACTCTGTTCTCCAGG
CGAAGTTCTGGTTTCCACAACCCGGATTGGGACACTGCCAGTCTCCAGCTCGGTGCTGGACGTTTCCTCC
TCCAGAGGGGTTCCCTCGGGAACCCCGGGGTCCTCTTGGAGGGAAGCCTCCTCTATCTCCTCCACGGCCT
CCCATGCGACCCATGGGTCCCCCAGGACCTCCTGGGCCTCCTGGACCTCCACGGAGTGGTGGTGGCATGC
CTCTGCCCTCACGGGGTGGCAGACCACCCCGCATACTGTTCATTGGAGGCTTCTTCCGAGCAAGGGAGAC
TTTAAGTTTGCTCCCTTGAAAATCTTTCCCATCAAACCATTCCACGGCAGCCTTGGCAGTGGGTGGG
