>Addgene plasmid #46385 | pcDNA3.1 His-GFP-EWSR1-myc-His | addgene partial sequence | sequence record 67702 | CMV-F 5'-CGCAAATGGGCGGTAGGCGTG-3'
ACTAGAGAACCCACTGCTTACTGGCTTATCGAAATTAATACGACTCACTATAGGGAGACCCAAGCTGGCT
AGCGCCACCATGGCCGTCGACCATCATCATCATCATCATCCCCGCGGGCCCGGGATCCACCGGCCGGTCG
CCACCATGGTGAGCAAGGGCGAGGAGCTGTTCACCGGGGTGGTGCCCATCCTGGTCGAGCTGGACGGCGA
CGTAAACGGCCACAAGTTCAGCGTGTCCGGCGAGGGCGAGGGCGATGCCACCTACGGCAAGCTGACCCTG
AAGTTCATCTGCACCACCGGCAAGCTGCCCGTGCCCTGGCCCACCCTCGTGACCACCCTGACCTACGGCG
TGCAGTGCTTCAGCCGCTACCCCGACCACATGAAGCAGCACGACTTCTTCAAGTCCGCCATGCCCGAAGG
CTACGTCCAGGAGCGCACCATCTTCTTCAAGGACGACGGCAACTACAAGACCCGCGCCGAGGTGAAGTTC
GAGGGCGACACCCTGGTGAACCGCATCGAGCTGAAGGGCATCGACTTCAAGGAGGACGGCAACATCCTGG
GGCACAAGCTGGAGTACAACTACAACAGCCACAACGTCTATATCATGGCCGACAAGCAGAAGAACGGCAT
CAAGGTGAACTTCAAGATCCGCCACAACATCGAGGACGGCAGCGTGCAGCTCGCCGACCACTACCAGCAG
AACACCCCCATCGGCGACGGCCCCGTGCTGCTGCCCGACAACCACTACCTGAGCACCCAGTCCGCCCTGA
GCAAAGACCCCAACGAGAAGCGCGATCACATGGTCCTGCTGGAGTTCGTGACCGCCGC
