>Addgene plasmid #46385 | pcDNA3.1 His-GFP-EWSR1-myc-His | addgene partial sequence | sequence record 67703 | EGFP-C 5'-CATGGTCCTGCTGGAGTTCGTG-3'
CAAGAGCGGCCGCGCCACCATGGCGTCCACGGATTACAGTACCTATAGCCAAGCTGCAGCGCAGCAGGGC
TACAGTGCTTACACCGCCCAGCCCACTCAAGGATATGCACAGACCACCCAGGCATATGGGCAACAAAGCT
ATGGAACCTATGGACAGCCCACTGATGTCAGCTATACCCAGGCTCAGACCACTGCAACCTATGGGCAGAC
CGCCTATGCAACTTCTTATGGACAGCCTCCCACTGGTTATACTACTCCAACTGCCCCCCAGGCATACAGC
CAGCCTGTCCAGGGGTATGGCACTGGTGCTTATGATACCACCACTGCTACAGTCACCACCACCCAGGCCT
CCTATGCAGCTCAGTCTGCATATGGCACTCAGCCTGCTTATCCAGCCTATGGGCAGCAGCCAGCAGCCAC
TGCACCTACAAGACCGCAGGATGGAAACAAGCCCACTGAGACTAGTCAACCTCAATCTAGCACAGGGGGT
TACAACCAGCCCAGCCTAGGATATGGACAGAGTAACTACAGTTATCCCCAGGTACCTGGGAGCTACCCCA
TGCAGCCAGTCACTGCACCTCCATCCTACCCTCCTACCAGCTATTCCTCTACACAGCCGACTAGTTATGA
TCAGAGCAGTTACTCTCAGCAGAACACCTATGGGCAACCGAGCAGCTATGGACAGCAGAGTAGCTATGGT
CAACAAAGCAGCTATGGGCAGCAGCCTCCCACTAGTTACCCACCCCAAACTGGATCCTACAGCCAAGCTC
CAAGTCAATATAGCCAACAGAGCAGCAGCTACGGGCAGCAGAG
