[The description below was written by a language model from this plasmid's Addgene catalogue record.]
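Description:
pcDNA3.1 His-GFP-EWSR1-myc-His is a mammalian expression plasmid built on the Invitrogen pcDNA3.1(-)B/myc-His backbone (about 5.5 kb without insert). It is propagated in E. coli under ampicillin selection, and it carries a neomycin resistance marker so that transfected mammalian cells can be selected with G418. No feature table accompanies the record, so details such as the origins of replication and polyadenylation signals are not listed. The use of a BGH reverse sequencing primer is consistent with the standard pcDNA3.1 arrangement, in which the expression cassette ends in a BGH terminator.

The payload is human EWSR1 (Ewing sarcoma RNA-binding protein, EWS), recorded as an insert of roughly 2.6 kb between retained NheI and EcoRI sites and transcribed from the CMV promoter. The encoded protein is tagged at both ends. A His tag followed by EGFP sits at the N terminus as part of the insert, and the backbone contributes myc and His epitopes at the C terminus. This allows fluorescence imaging of the fusion, detection with anti-myc antibody, and metal-affinity purification. According to the depositor, the plasmid was assembled by amplifying a His-GFP fragment from a pEGFP-N2-based intermediate and cloning it into the corresponding pcDNA3.1(-)B-EWS-myc-His plasmid.

The depositor notes that this construct carries a deliberately introduced Y583F point mutation that disrupts the function of the EWS nuclear localization signal. It is therefore not a wild-type EWS reporter. It is intended as a negative control for nuclear localization and for tyrosine phosphorylation. The associated study examined proteins that interact with protein arginine methyltransferase 8, including EWS.
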