Addgene plasmid #46385: pcDNA3.1 His-GFP-EWSR1-myc-His
Purpose: expresses EGFP tagged EWSR1 in mammalian cells
Depositing lab: Heinz Gehring. Depositing organization: University of Zurich. Publication: Identification of proteins interacting with protein arginine methyltransferase 8: the Ewing sarcoma (EWS) protein binds independent of its methylation state. Pahlich S, Zakaryan RP, Gehring H. Proteins. 2008 Sep;72(4):1125-37. doi: 10.1002/prot.22004. PubMed 18320585.
Backbone
  Vector backbone: pcDNA3.1(-)B/myc-His
  Backbone manufacturer: Invitrogen
  Backbone size w/o insert (bp): 5500
  Vector type: Mammalian Expression
  Selectable markers: Neomycin (select with G418)
Growth in bacteria
  Bacterial resistance: Ampicillin, 100 μg/mL
  Growth temperature: 37°C
  Growth strain: DH5alpha
  Copy number: Unknown
Gene/Insert
  Gene/Insert name: EWSR1 (alt names: EWS; EWS RNA-binding protein 1 isoform CRA_e)
  Species: H. sapiens (human)
  Insert size (bp): 2600
  Entrez Gene: EWSR1 (a.k.a. EWS, EWS-FLI1)
  Promoter: CMV
  Tag / fusion protein: His (N terminal on insert); EGFP (N terminal on insert); myc (C terminal on backbone); His (C terminal on backbone)
  Cloning method: Restriction Enzyme; 5′ cloning site NheI (not destroyed); 3′ cloning site EcoRI (not destroyed)
  Sequencing primers: 5′ CMV-F; 3′ BGHrev
Terms and licenses: Academic/Nonprofit Terms; Industry Terms: Not Available to Industry
Depositor comments: The EWS-myc-His sequence was amplified by PCR using a XhoI-NotI-forward primer, a SacII His-reverse primer, and pcDNA3.1(-)B-EWS-myc-His (Addgene plasmid 46386) expression vector as a template. The resulting fragment was digested with XhoI and SacII restriction enzymes, and incorporated into the pEGFP-N2 plasmid (Clontech). The His-GFP fragment from pEGFP-N2-EWS-myc-His was amplified using a NheI-His forward and NotI-GFP-reverse primer and cloned into the pcDNA3.1(-)B-EWS-myc-His plasmid to create the final His-EGFP-EWS-myc-HIS plasmid. This plasmid contains the Y583F point mutation which was specially introduced to disrupt NLS function. This construct can serve as a negative control for nuclear localization, as well as for tyrosine phosphorylation.
How to cite: pcDNA3.1 His-GFP-EWSR1-myc-His was a gift from Heinz Gehring (Addgene plasmid # 46385 ; http://n2t.net/addgene:46385 ; RRID:Addgene_46385)
